>Addgene plasmid #123020 | BN44948 | addgene full sequence | sequence record 248854 | Addgene NGS Result
TAATACGACTCACTATAGGGCGAATTGGGCCCGACGTCGCATGCTCCCGGCCGCCATGGCGGCCGCGGGA
ATTCGATTGATGGGGCAGGGGATGGAACCACGACAGCAACAGTATTAGCGCAAAGTATGATTCATCGTGG
TTTTAAAGCGATTGACTCAGGAGCAAATCCGATGCTAGTTAAAGAAGGGATCGAACTTGCTGCTCAAACA
GTTGCACAAAAACTTTTAGCCAAATCCAAAAAAGTAGAAGGTCAAGAAGATATTCAAAATGTAGCCGCTA
TTTCTGCCGGTAGTGGAGAAATTGGTAAAATTATTGCTCAAGCGATGGAAAAAGTGGGCAAAAACGGCGT
GATTAATGTCGATGAGTCCAAAAGTTTTGAAACCAATTTAGAAGTGGTACAAGGTTTGGAGTATGATAAA
GGTTATGCTTCGCCTTATTTTGTCTCCGACAGAGAAAGTATGACAATTGAATTAAATCAACCTTTAGTTT
TAATAACTGATCATAAAATTAGCACGATCCAAGAAATTTTACCTCTTTTAGAAGGAGTGGTCAAAGAATC
AAAAACTTTATTGATCATCGCTGAAGCAGTTGAAAACGAAGTTTTGGGAGTCTTAGTTGCTAATAAATTG
AGAGGAACTTTTAATGTTGTAGTCACCAATGCCCCTGGTTTTGGCGACAACCAAATCACTAGTGAATTCG
CGGCCGCCTGCAGGTCGACCATATGGGAGAGCTCCCAACGCGTTGGATGCATAGCTTGAGTATTCTATAG
TGTCACCTAAATAGCTTGGCGTAATCATGGTCATAGCTGTTTCCTGTGTGAAATTGTTATCCGCTCACAA
TTCCACACAACATACGAGCCGGAAGCATAAAGTGTAAAGCCTGGGGTGCCTAATGAGTGAGCTAACTCAC
ATTAATTGCGTTGCGCTCACTGCCCGCTTTCCAGTCGGGAAACCTGTCGTGCCAGCTGCATTAATGAATC
GGCCAACGCGCGGGGAGAGGCGGTTTGCGTATTGGGCGCTCTTCCGCTTCCTCGCTCACTGACTCGCTGC
GCTCGGTCGTTCGGCTGCGGCGAGCGGTATCAGCTCACTCAAAGGCGGTAATACGGTTATCCACAGAATC
AGGGGATAACGCAGGAAAGAACATGTGAGCAAAAGGCCAGCAAAAGGCCAGGAACCGTAAAAAGGCCGCG
TTGCTGGCGTTTTTCCATAGGCTCCGCCCCCCTGACGAGCATCACAAAAATCGACGCTCAAGTCAGAGGT
GGCGAAACCCGACAGGACTATAAAGATACCAGGCGTTTCCCCCTGGAAGCTCCCTCGTGCGCTCTCCTGT
TCCGACCCTGCCGCTTACCGGATACCTGTCCGCCTTTCTCCCTTCGGGAAGCGTGGCGCTTTCTCATAGC
TCACGCTGTAGGTATCTCAGTTCGGTGTAGGTCGTTCGCTCCAAGCTGGGCTGTGTGCACGAACCCCCCG
TTCAGCCCGACCGCTGCGCCTTATCCGGTAACTATCGTCTTGAGTCCAACCCGGTAAGACACGACTTATC
GCCACTGGCAGCAGCCACTGGTAACAGGATTAGCAGAGCGAGGTATGTAGGCGGTGCTACAGAGTTCTTG
AAGTGGTGGCCTAACTACGGCTACACTAGAAGAACAGTATTTGGTATCTGCGCTCTGCTGAAGCCAGTTA
CCTTCGGAAAAAGAGTTGGTAGCTCTTGATCCGGCAAACAAACCACCGCTGGTAGCGGTGGTTTTTTTGT
TTGCAAGCAGCAGATTACGCGCAGAAAAAAAGGATCTCAAGAAGATCCTTTGATCTTTTCTACGGGGTCT
GACGCTCAGTGGAACGAAAACTCACGTTAAGGGATTTTGGTCATGAGATTATCAAAAAGGATCTTCACCT
AGATCCTTTTAAATTAAAAATGAAGTTTTAAATCAATCTAAAGTATATATGAGTAAACTTGGTCTGACAG
TTACCAATGCTTAATCAGTGAGGCACCTATCTCAGCGATCTGTCTATTTCGTTCATCCATAGTTGCCTGA
CTCCCCGTCGTGTAGATAACTACGATACGGGAGGGCTTACCATCTGGCCCCAGTGCTGCAATGATACCGC
GAGACCCACGCTCACCGGCTCCAGATTTATCAGCAATAAACCAGCCAGCCGGAAGGGCCGAGCGCAGAAG
TGGTCCTGCAACTTTATCCGCCTCCATCCAGTCTATTAATTGTTGCCGGGAAGCTAGAGTAAGTAGTTCG
CCAGTTAATAGTTTGCGCAACGTTGTTGCCATTGCTACAGGCATCGTGGTGTCACGCTCGTCGTTTGGTA
TGGCTTCATTCAGCTCCGGTTCCCAACGATCAAGGCGAGTTACATGATCCCCCATGTTGTGCAAAAAAGC
GGTTAGCTCCTTCGGTCCTCCGATCGTTGTCAGAAGTAAGTTGGCCGCAGTGTTATCACTCATGGTTATG
GCAGCACTGCATAATTCTCTTACTGTCATGCCATCCGTAAGATGCTTTTCTGTGACTGGTGAGTACTCAA
CCAAGTCATTCTGAGAATAGTGTATGCGGCGACCGAGTTGCTCTTGCCCGGCGTCAATACGGGATAATAC
CGCGCCACATAGCAGAACTTTAAAAGTGCTCATCATTGGAAAACGTTCTTCGGGGCGAAAACTCTCAAGG
ATCTTACCGCTGTTGAGATCCAGTTCGATGTAACCCACTCGTGCACCCAACTGATCTTCAGCATCTTTTA
CTTTCACCAGCGTTTCTGGGTGAGCAAAAACAGGAAGGCAAAATGCCGCAAAAAAGGGAATAAGGGCGAC
ACGGAAATGTTGAATACTCATACTCTTCCTTTTTCAATATTATTGAAGCATTTATCAGGGTTATTGTCTC
ATGAGCGGATACATATTTGAATGTATTTAGAAAAATAAACAAATAGGGGTTCCGCGCACATTTCCCCGAA
AAGTGCCACCTGATGCGGTGTGAAATACCGCACAGATGCGTAAGGAGAAAATACCGCATCAGGAAATTGT
AAGCGTTAATATTTTGTTAAAATTCGCGTTAAATTTTTGTTAAATCAGCTCATTTTTTAACCAATAGGCC
GAAATCGGCAAAATCCCTTATAAATCAAAAGAATAGACCGAGATAGGGT
[37 nt withheld, positions 3130-3166]
AAAGAACGTGGACTCCAACGTCAAAGG
[49 nt withheld, positions 3194-3242]
T
[91 nt withheld, positions 3244-3334]
G
[124 nt withheld, positions 3336-3459]
CCATTCGCCATTCAGGCTGCGCAACTGTTGGGAAGGGCGATCGGTGCGGGCCTCTTCGCTATTACGCCAG
CTGGCGAAAGGGGGATGTGCTGCAAGGCGATTAAGTTGGGTAACGCCAGGGTTTTCCCAGTCACGACGTT
GTAAAACGACGGCCAGTGAATTG
Features (pLannotate 1.2.2; 14 found; start..end, strand, type, name):
      1..19      +  promoter       T7 promoter: promoter for bacteriophage T7 RNA polymerase
     79..684     +  CDS            groL (fragment): CH60_ONYPE - Also known as groEL From Onion yellows phytoplasma (strain OY-M).
    690..752     -  CDS            VESPI_VESMG (fragment): Experimental evidence at protein level: Swiss-Prot protein existence level 1. Shows contractile activity on isolated ileum smooth muscle. From Vespa magnifica (Hornet).
    764..782     -  promoter       SP6 promoter: promoter for bacteriophage SP6 RNA polymerase
    824..840     -  protein_bind   lac operator: The lac repressor binds to the lac operator to inhibit transcription in E. coli. This inhibition can be relieved by adding lactose or isopropyl-β-D-thiogalactopyranoside (IPTG). lac repressor encoded by lacI
    848..878     -  promoter       lac promoter: promoter for the E. coli lac operon
    893..914     -  protein_bind   CAP binding site: CAP binding activates transcription in the presence of cAMP. E. coli catabolite activator protein
    927..1019    -  CDS            lacI (fragment): lac repressor; lacI; The lac repressor binds to the lac operator to inhibit transcription in E. coli. This inhibition can be relieved by adding lactose or isopropyl-β-D-thiogalactopyranoside (IPTG).
   1202..1790    -  rep_origin     ori: high-copy-number ColE1/pMB1/pBR322/pUC origin of replication
   1961..2821    -  CDS            AmpR: β-lactamase; bla; confers resistance to ampicillin, carbenicillin, and related antibiotics
   2822..2926    -  promoter       AmpR promoter: bla
   2953..3003    +  misc_feature   bom (fragment): basis of mobility region from pBR322
   3031..3459    -  rep_origin     f1 ori (sequence partly withheld): f1 bacteriophage origin of replication; arrow indicates direction of (+) strand synthesis
   3463..3620    -  CDS            lacZα (fragment): LacZα fragment of β-galactosidase; lacZ fragment
