[The description below was written by a language model from this plasmid's Addgene catalogue record and pLannotate feature annotations shown in this document.]
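Description:
BN44948 is a small bacterial cloning plasmid (3,622 nt in the sequenced record) built on the pGEM-T Easy backbone. It carries a PCR-amplified fragment of the chaperonin-60 (cpn60, also called groEL/groL) gene from a phytoplasma, a group of plant-pathogenic bacteria. The insert is the 552 bp "universal target" region of cpn60, a segment widely used as a barcode for identifying and distinguishing bacterial taxa. According to the depositor's comments it was introduced by T-vector cloning of a PCR product. The feature table supports this, placing a groL fragment that best matches the onion yellows phytoplasma protein at the cloning site. The annotated span is somewhat longer than the stated insert size. The record does not state the specific phytoplasma strain or host plant beyond an alternative name that looks like a sequence accession.

The insert sits between opposing T7 and SP6 bacteriophage promoters, which could allow in vitro transcription of either strand, and it interrupts the lacZα region. That region's lac promoter, operator and CAP site normally allow blue/white screening of recombinants. The plasmid is maintained in E. coli through a high-copy ColE1/pUC-type origin and selected with ampicillin via the β-lactamase gene. An f1 origin is also present for single-stranded DNA production. A short annotated match to a hornet peptide next to the insert is almost certainly a spurious hit to polylinker sequence, and the lacI and bom fragments are likely backbone remnants. The plasmid is not an expression construct. It serves as a defined positive-control template for developing and validating molecular diagnostic assays that target phytoplasma cpn60.
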