Addgene plasmid #123020: BN44948
Purpose: contains the chaperonin-60 universal target from phytoplasma baceria; used as a control for development of molecular diagnostic assays
Depositing lab: Tim Dumonceaux. Depositing organization: Agriculture and Agri-Food Canada, Saskatoon, SK.
Backbone
  Vector backbone: pGEM-T Easy
  Backbone manufacturer: Promega
  Vector type: molecular diagnostic assay control
Growth in bacteria
  Bacterial resistance: Ampicillin, 100 μg/mL
  Growth temperature: 37°C
  Growth strain: DH5alpha
  Copy number: High Copy
Gene/Insert
  Gene/Insert name: chaperonin-60 universal target (alt name: KJ939979)
  Insert size (bp): 552
  Cloning method: Unknown
Terms and licenses: Academic/Nonprofit Terms; Industry Terms: Not Available to Industry
Depositor comments: Cloning method is T-vector cloning of a PCR product
How to cite: BN44948 was a gift from Tim Dumonceaux (Addgene plasmid # 123020 ; http://n2t.net/addgene:123020 ; RRID:Addgene_123020)
