>Addgene plasmid #123020 | BN44948 | depositor partial sequence | sequence record 234906 | BN44948
GCAACAGTATTAGCGCAAAGTATGATTCATCGTGGTTTTAAAGCGATTGACTCAGGAGCAAATCCGATGC
TAGTTAAAGAAGGGATCGAACTTGCTGCTCAAACAGTTGCACAAAAACTTTTAGCCAAATCCAAAAAAGT
AGAAGGTCAAGAAGATATTCAAAATGTAGCCGCTATTTCTGCCGGTAGTGGAGAAATTGGTAAAATTATT
GCTCAAGCGATGGAAAAAGTGGGCAAAAACGGCGTGATTAATGTCGATGAGTCCAAAAGTTTTGAAACCA
ATTTAGAAGTGGTACAAGGTTTGGAGTATGATAAAGGTTATGCTTCGCCTTATTTTGTCTCCGACAGAGA
AAGTATGACAATTGAATTAAATCAACCTTTAGTTTTAATAACTGATCATAAAATTAGCACGATCCAAGAA
ATTTTACCTCTTTTAGAAGGAGTGGTCAAAGAATCAAAAACTTTATTGATCATCGCTGAAGCAGTTGAAA
ACGAAGTTTTGGGAGTCTTAGTTGCTAATAAATTGAGAGGAACTTTTAATGTTGTAGTCACC
